Addgene plasmid #141388: pLVX-EF1alpha-SARS-CoV-2-orf7a-2xStrep-IRES-Puro
Purpose: Lentiviral expression of SARS-CoV-2 protein; transient expression and generate lentivirus
Depositing lab: Nevan Krogan. Depositing organization: University of California, San Francisco (UCSF). Publication: A SARS-CoV-2 protein interaction map reveals targets for drug repurposing. Gordon DE, Jang GM, Bouhaddou M, Xu J, Obernier K, White KM, O'Meara MJ, Rezelj VV, Guo JZ, Swaney DL, Tummino TA, Huttenhain R, Kaake RM, Richards AL, Tutuncuoglu B, Foussard H, Batra J, Haas K, Modak M, Kim M, Haas P, Polacco BJ, Braberg H, Fabius JM, Eckhardt M, Soucheray M, Bennett MJ, Cakir M, McGregor MJ, Li Q, Meyer B, Roesch F, Vallet T, Mac Kain A, Miorin L, Moreno E, Naing ZZC, Zhou Y, Peng S, Shi Y, Zhang Z, Shen W, Kirby IT, Melnyk JE, Chorba JS, Lou K, Dai SA, Barrio-Hernandez I, Memon D, Hernandez-Armenta C, Lyu J, Mathy CJP, Perica T, Pilla KB, Ganesan SJ, Saltzberg DJ, Rakesh R, Liu X, Rosenthal SB, Calviello L, Venkataramanan S, Liboy-Lugo J, Lin Y, Huang XP, Liu Y, Wankowicz SA, Bohn M, Safari M, Ugur FS, Koh C, Savar NS, Tran QD, Shengjuler D, Fletcher SJ, O'Neal MC, Cai Y, Chang JCJ, Broadhurst DJ, Klippsten S, Sharp PP, Wenzell NA, Kuzuoglu-Ozturk D, Wang HY, Trenker R, Young JM, Cavero DA, Hiatt J, Roth TL, Rathore U, Subramanian A, Noack J, Hubert M, Stroud RM, Frankel AD, Rosenberg OS, Verba KA, Agard DA, Ott M, Emerman M, Jura N, von Zastrow M, Verdin E, Ashworth A, Schwartz O, d'Enfert C, Mukherjee S, Jacobson M, Malik HS, Fujimori DG, Ideker T, Craik CS, Floor SN, Fraser JS, Gross JD, Sali A, Roth BL, Ruggero D, Taunton J, Kortemme T, Beltrao P, Vignuzzi M, Garcia-Sastre A, Shokat KM, Shoichet BK, Krogan NJ. Nature. 2020 Jul;583(7816):459-468. doi: 10.1038/s41586-020-2286-9. Epub 2020 Apr 30. PubMed 32353859.
Backbone
  Vector backbone: pLVX-EF1alpha-IRES-Puro
  Backbone manufacturer: Takara Bio
  Backbone size w/o insert (bp): 8825
  Vector type: Mammalian Expression, Lentiviral
  Selectable markers: Puromycin
Growth in bacteria
  Bacterial resistance: Ampicillin, 100 μg/mL
  Growth temperature: 30°C
  Growth strain: NEB Stable
  Copy number: Unknown
Gene/Insert
  Gene/Insert name: SARS-CoV-2-orf7a
  Species: SARS-CoV-2
  Mutation: human codon optimized
  Entrez Gene: ORF7a (a.k.a. GU280_gp07)
  Promoter: EF1alpha
  Tag / fusion protein: 2xStrep (C terminal on insert)
  Cloning method: Unknown
Terms and licenses: Academic/Nonprofit Terms; Industry Terms
Depositor comments: Please visit https://www.biorxiv.org/content/10.1101/2020.03.22.002386v3 for bioRxiv preprint.
How to cite: pLVX-EF1alpha-SARS-CoV-2-orf7a-2xStrep-IRES-Puro was a gift from Nevan Krogan (Addgene plasmid # 141388 ; http://n2t.net/addgene:141388 ; RRID:Addgene_141388)
