[The description below was written by a language model from this plasmid's Addgene catalogue record and pLannotate feature annotations shown in this document.]
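Description:
pLVX-EF1alpha-SARS-CoV-2-orf7a-2xStrep-IRES-Puro is an HIV-1-based lentiviral expression plasmid built on the commercial pLVX-EF1alpha-IRES-Puro backbone. It is intended either for direct transient transfection of mammalian cells or for producing lentivirus to make stably transduced lines. In bacteria it is maintained through a high-copy ColE1/pUC-type origin and an ampicillin resistance gene (β-lactamase) with its own promoter. The sequenced record is 9,276 nt. Between the two annotated HIV-1 LTR elements lie the standard transfer-vector components: the Ψ packaging signal with an adjoining gag fragment, the Rev response element for Rev-dependent nuclear export of the genomic RNA, the cPPT/CTS, which aids nuclear import of the reverse-transcribed genome, and a WPRE placed downstream of the cassette to enhance transcript stability and expression. Short nef, Rev, lacI and lac promoter/operator fragments are backbone remnants rather than functional payload.

The expression cassette is driven by the human EF-1α promoter with portions of its first intron, giving strong constitutive expression in many mammalian cell types. It directs a human codon-optimized open reading frame for SARS-CoV-2 ORF7a, an accessory protein annotated as an antagonist of host tetherin (BST2). The catalogue entry lists a C-terminal 2xStrep tag, although the tag is not separately annotated in the feature table. An EMCV IRES follows, allowing puromycin N-acetyltransferase to be translated from the same bicistronic transcript, so puromycin selection enriches for cells that also express the viral protein. The Strep tag enables affinity capture on Strep-Tactin-type resins, which fits the associated study mapping SARS-CoV-2–host protein interactions to identify drug repurposing targets.
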