Features (pLannotate 1.2.2; 24 found; start..end, strand, type, name):
    377..634     +  LTR            5' LTR (truncated): truncated 5' long terminal repeat (LTR) from HIV-1
    681..806     +  misc_feature   HIV-1 Ψ: packaging signal of human immunodeficiency virus type 1
    790..1128    +  CDS            HIV-1 gag (fragment): gag protein from human immunodeficiency virus 1; gag
   1303..1536    +  misc_feature   RRE: The Rev response element (RRE) of HIV-1 allows for Rev-dependent mRNA export from the nucleus to the cytoplasm.
   1913..2013    +  CDS            Rev (fragment): human immunodeficiency virus 1 (HIV-1) Rev protein; rev; enhances nuclear export of unspliced and incompletely spliced viral mRNAs
   2028..2143    +  misc_feature   cPPT/CTS: central polypurine tract and central termination sequence of HIV-1 (lacking the first T)
   2356..2567    +  promoter       EF-1α core promoter: core promoter for human elongation factor EF-1α
   2568..2681    +  intron         EF-1α intron A (fragment): intron upstream of the start codon of human EF-1α
   3307..3510    +  intron         EF-1α intron A: truncated intron upstream of the start codon of human EF-1α
   3550..3912    +  CDS            NS7A_SARS2: Experimental evidence at protein level: Swiss-Prot protein existence level 1. Plays a role as antagonist of host tetherin (BST2), disrupting its antiviral effect. Acts by binding to BST2 thereby interfering with its glycosylation. May suppress small interfering RNA (siRNA). May bind to host ITGAL, thereby playing a role in attachment or modulation of leukocytes. From Severe acute respiratory syndrome coronavirus 2 (2019-nCoV) (SARS-CoV-2).
   4137..4599    +  misc_feature   IRES: internal ribosome entry site (IRES) of the encephalomyocarditis virus (EMCV)
   4632..5229    +  CDS            PuroR (fragment): puromycin N-acetyltransferase; pac from Streptomyces alboniger; confers resistance to puromycin
   5245..5833    +  misc_feature   WPRE: woodchuck hepatitis virus posttranscriptional regulatory element
   5850..6368    +  CDS            nef (fragment): NEF_HV1BR - Experimental evidence at protein level: Swiss-Prot protein existence level 1. Extracellular Nef protein targets CD4(+) T-lymphocytes for apoptosis by interacting with CXCR4 surface receptors (PubMed:14990729). From Human immunodeficiency virus type 1 group M subtype B (isolate BRU/LAI) (HIV-1).
   6416..6673    +  LTR            5' LTR (truncated): truncated 5' long terminal repeat (LTR) from HIV-1
   6825..6841    -  protein_bind   lac operator: The lac repressor binds to the lac operator to inhibit transcription in E. coli. This inhibition can be relieved by adding lactose or isopropyl-β-D-thiogalactopyranoside (IPTG). lac repressor encoded by lacI
   6849..6879    -  promoter       lac promoter: promoter for the E. coli lac operon
   6894..6915    -  protein_bind   CAP binding site: CAP binding activates transcription in the presence of cAMP. E. coli catabolite activator protein
   6928..7020    -  CDS            lacI (fragment): lac repressor; lacI; The lac repressor binds to the lac operator to inhibit transcription in E. coli. This inhibition can be relieved by adding lactose or isopropyl-β-D-thiogalactopyranoside (IPTG).
   7203..7791    -  rep_origin     ori: high-copy-number ColE1/pMB1/pBR322/pUC origin of replication
   7962..8822    -  CDS            AmpR: β-lactamase; bla; confers resistance to ampicillin, carbenicillin, and related antibiotics
   8823..8927    -  promoter       AmpR promoter: bla
   8975..9109    +  polyA_signal   SV40 poly(A) signal: SV40 polyadenylation signal
   9276..329     +  CDS            nef (fragment) (across the origin): NEF_HV1BR - Experimental evidence at protein level: Swiss-Prot protein existence level 1. Extracellular Nef protein targets CD4(+) T-lymphocytes for apoptosis by interacting with CXCR4 surface receptors (PubMed:14990729). From Human immunodeficiency virus type 1 group M subtype B (isolate BRU/LAI) (HIV-1).
>Addgene plasmid #141388 | pLVX-EF1alpha-SARS-CoV-2-orf7a-2xStrep-IRES-Puro | addgene full sequence | sequence record 288082 | Addgene NGS Result
TGGAAGGGCTAATTCACTCCCAAAGAAGACAAGATATCCTTGATCTGTGGATCTACCACACACAAGGCTA
CTTCCCTGATTAGCAGAACTACACACCAGGGCCAGGGGTCAGATATCCACTGACCTTTGGATGGTGCTAC
AAGCTAGTACCAGTTGAGCCAGATAAGGTAGAAGAGGCCAATAAAGGAGAGAACACCAGCTTGTTACACC
CTGTGAGCCTGCATGGGATGGATGACCCGGAGAGAGAAGTGTTAGAGTGGAGGTTTGACAGCCGCCTAGC
ATTTCATCACGTGGCCCGAGAGCTGCATCCGGAGTACTTCAAGAACTGCTGATATCGAGCTTGCTACAAG
GGACTTTCCGCTGGGGACTTTCCAGGGAGGCGTGGCCTGGGCGGGACTGGGGAGTGGCGAGCCCTCAGAT
CCTGCATATAAGCAGCTGCTTTTTGCCTGTACTGGGTCTCTCTGGTTAGACCAGATCTGAGCCTGGGAGC
TCTCTGGCTAACTAGGGAACCCACTGCTTAAGCCTCAATAAAGCTTGCCTTGAGTGCTTCAAGTAGTGTG
TGCCCGTCTGTTGTGTGACTCTGGTAACTAGAGATCCCTCAGACCCTTTTAGTCAGTGTGGAAAATCTCT
AGCAGTGGCGCCCGAACAGGGACTTGAAAGCGAAAGGGAAACCAGAGGAGCTCTCTCGACGCAGGACTCG
GCTTGCTGAAGCGCGCACGGCAAGAGGCGAGGGGCGGCGACTGGTGAGTACGCCAAAAATTTTGACTAGC
GGAGGCTAGAAGGAGAGAGATGGGTGCGAGAGCGTCAGTATTAAGCGGGGGAGAATTAGATCGCGATGGG
AAAAAATTCGGTTAAGGCCAGGGGGAAAGAAAAAATATAAATTAAAACATATAGTATGGGCAAGCAGGGA
GCTAGAACGATTCGCAGTTAATCCTGGCCTGTTAGAAACATCAGAAGGCTGTAGACAAATACTGGGACAG
CTACAACCATCCCTTCAGACAGGATCAGAAGAACTTAGATCATTATATAATACAGTAGCAACCCTCTATT
GTGTGCATCAAAGGATAGAGATAAAAGACACCAAGGAAGCTTTAGACAAGATAGAGGAAGAGCAAAACAA
AAGTAAGACCACCGCACAGCAAGCGGCCGGCCGCTGATCTTCAGACCTGGAGGAGGAGATATGAGGGACA
ATTGGAGAAGTGAATTATATAAATATAAAGTAGTAAAAATTGAACCATTAGGAGTAGCACCCACCAAGGC
AAAGAGAAGAGTGGTGCAGAGAGAAAAAAGAGCAGTGGGAATAGGAGCTTTGTTCCTTGGGTTCTTGGGA
GCAGCAGGAAGCACTATGGGCGCAGCGTCAATGACGCTGACGGTACAGGCCAGACAATTATTGTCTGGTA
TAGTGCAGCAGCAGAACAATTTGCTGAGGGCTATTGAGGCGCAACAGCATCTGTTGCAACTCACAGTCTG
GGGCATCAAGCAGCTCCAGGCAAGAATCCTGGCTGTGGAAAGATACCTAAAGGATCAACAGCTCCTGGGG
ATTTGGGGTTGCTCTGGAAAACTCATTTGCACCACTGCTGTGCCTTGGAATGCTAGTTGGAGTAATAAAT
CTCTGGAACAGATTTGGAATCACACGACCTGGATGGAGTGGGACAGAGAAATTAACAATTACACAAGCTT
AATACACTCCTTAATTGAAGAATCGCAAAACCAGCAAGAAAAGAATGAACAAGAATTATTGGAATTAGAT
AAATGGGCAAGTTTGTGGAATTGGTTTAACATAACAAATTGGCTGTGGTATATAAAATTATTCATAATGA
TAGTAGGAGGCTTGGTAGGTTTAAGAATAGTTTTTGCTGTACTTTCTATAGTGAATAGAGTTAGGCAGGG
ATATTCACCATTATCGTTTCAGACCCACCTCCCAACCCCGAGGGGACCCGACAGGCCCGAAGGAATAGAA
GAAGAAGGTGGAGAGAGAGACAGAGACAGATCCATTCGATTAGTGAACGGATCTCGACGGTATCGCCTTT
AAAAGAAAAGGGGGGATTGGGGGGTACAGTGCAGGGGAAAGAATAGTAGACATAATAGCAACAGACATAC
AAACTAAAGAATTACAAAAACAAATTACAAAAATTCAAAATTTTCGGGTTTATTACAGGGACAGCAGAGA
TCCAGTTTATCGATGAGTAATTCATACAAAAGGACTCGCCCCTGCCTTGGGGAATCCCAGGGACCGTCGT
TAAACTCCCACTAACGTAGAACCCAGAGATCGCTGCGTTCCCGCCCCCTCACCCGCCCGCTCTCGTCATC
ACTGAGGTGGAGAAGAGCATGCGTGAGGCTCCGGTGCCCGTCAGTGGGCAGAGCGCACATCGCCCACAGT
CCCCGAGAAGTTGGGGGGAGGGGTCGGCAATTGAACCGGTGCCTAGAGAAGGTGGCGCGGGGTAAACTGG
GAAAGTGATGTCGTGTACTGGCTCCGCCTTTTTCCCGAGGGTGGGGGAGAACCGTATATAAGTGCAGTAG
TCGCCGTGAACGTTCTTTTTCGCAACGGGTTTGCCGCCAGAACACAGGTAAGTGCCGTGTGTGGTTCCCG
CGGGCCTGGCCTCTTTACGGGTTATGGCCCTTGCGTGCCTTGAATTACTTCCACGCCCCTGGCTGCAGTA
CGTGATTCTTGATCCCGAGCTTCGGGTTGGAAGTGGGTGGGAGAGTTCGAGGCCTTGCGCTTAAGGAGCC
CCTTCGCCTCGTGCTTGAGTTGAGGCCTGGCTTGGGCGCTGGGGCCGCCGCGTGCGAATCTGGTGGCACC
TTCGCGCCTGTCTCGCTGCTTTCGATAAGTCTCTAGCCATTTAAAATTTTTGATGACCTGCTGCGACGCT
TTTTTTCTGGCAAGATAGTCTTGTAAATGCGGGCCAAGATCTGCACACTGGTATTTCGGTTTTTGGGGCC
GCGGGCGGCGACGGGGCCCGTGCGTCCCAGCGCACATGTTCGGCGAGGCGGGGCCTGCGAGCGCGGCCAC
CGAGAATCGGACGGGGGTAGTCTCAAGCTGGCCGGCCTGCTCTGGTGCCTGGCCTCGCGCCGCCGTGTAT
CGCCCCGCCCTGGGCGGCAAGGCTGGCCCGGTCGGCACCAGTTGCGTGAGCGGAAAGATGGCCGCTTCCC
GGCCCTGCTGCAGGGAGCTCAAAATGGAGGACGCGGCGCTCGGGAGAGCGGGCGGGTGAGTCACCCACAC
AAAGGAAAAGGGCCTTTCCGTCCTCAGCCGTCGCTTCATGTGACTCCACGGAGTACCGGGCGCCGTCCAG
GCACCTCGATTAGTTCTCGAGCTTTTGGAGTACGTCGTCTTTAGGTTGGGGGGAGGGGTTTTATGCGATG
GAGTTTCCCCACACTGAGTGGGTGGAGACTGAAGTTAGGCCAGCTTGGCACTTGATGTAATTCTCCTTGG
AATTTGCCCTTTTTGAGTTTGGATCTTGGTTCATTCTCAAGCCTCAGACAGTGGTTCAAAGTTTTTTTCT
TCCATTTCAGGTGTCGTGAGGATCTATTTCCGGTGAATTCGCCGCCACCATGAAGATCATTTTGTTTCTG
GCCCTCATAACCCTGGCTACATGCGAACTGTATCATTACCAGGAATGTGTCCGGGGGACAACCGTACTGC
TGAAAGAGCCCTGTAGCAGCGGCACTTATGAAGGTAATTCCCCCTTCCACCCTCTTGCAGACAACAAGTT
CGCCTTGACGTGTTTTAGTACCCAGTTCGCTTTTGCATGCCCCGATGGTGTTAAACACGTGTACCAGCTC
AGGGCTCGATCTGTGTCCCCCAAACTGTTCATACGACAAGAGGAGGTGCAAGAGTTGTATAGCCCAATTT
TCCTTATTGTAGCCGCCATAGTCTTTATCACATTGTGCTTTACACTGAAAAGAAAGACTGAGCTCGAAGG
CGGCGGGGGATGGAGCCATCCACAATTCGAGAAAGGCGGTGGTTCAGGAGGAGGTAGCGGGGGTGGATCA
TGGTCACATCCGCAGTTTGAAAAGTAAGGATCCCGCCCCTCTCCCTCCCCCCCCCCTAACGTTACTGGCC
GAAGCCGCTTGGAATAAGGCCGGTGTGCGTTTGTCTATATGTTATTTTCCACCATATTGCCGTCTTTTGG
CAATGTGAGGGCCCGGAAACCTGGCCCTGTCTTCTTGACGAGCATTCCTAGGGGTCTTTCCCCTCTCGCC
AAAGGAATGCAAGGTCTGTTGAATGTCGTGAAGGAAGCAGTTCCTCTGGAAGCTTCTTGAAGACAAACAA
CGTCTGTAGCGACCCTTTGCAGGCAGCGGAACCCCCCACCTGGCGACAGGTGCCTCTGCGGCCAAAAGCC
ACGTGTATAAGATACACCTGCAAAGGCGGCACAACCCCAGTGCCACGTTGTGAGTTGGATAGTTGTGGAA
AGAGTCAAATGGCTCTCCTCAAGCGTATTCAACAAGGGGCTGAAGGATGCCCAGAAGGTACCCCATTGTA
TGGGATCTGATCTGGGGCCTCGGTGCACATGCTTTACATGTGTTTAGTCGAGGTTAAAAAAACGTCTAGG
CCCCCCGAACCACGGGGACGTGGTTTTCCTTTGAAAAACACGATGATAAGCTTGCCACAACCCACAAGGA
GACGACCTTCCATGACCGAGTACAAGCCCACGGTGCGCCTCGCCACCCGCGACGACGTCCCCCGGGCCGT
ACGCACCCTCGCCGCCGCGTTCGCCGACTACCCCGCCACGCGCCACACCGTCGACCCGGACCGCCACATC
GAGCGGGTCACCGAGCTGCAAGAACTCTTCCTCACGCGCGTCGGGCTCGACATCGGCAAGGTGTGGGTCG
CGGACGACGGCGCCGCGGTGGCGGTCTGGACCACGCCGGAGAGCGTCGAAGCGGGGGCGGTGTTCGCCGA
GATCGGCCCGCGCATGGCCGAGTTGAGCGGTTCCCGGCTGGCCGCGCAGCAACAGATGGAAGGCCTCCTG
GCGCCGCACCGGCCCAAGGAGCCCGCGTGGTTCCTGGCCACCGTCGGCGTCTCGCCCGACCACCAGGGCA
AGGGTCTGGGCAGCGCCGTCGTGCTCCCCGGAGTGGAGGCGGCCGAGCGCGCCGGGGTGCCCGCCTTCCT
GGAGACCTCCGCGCCCCGCAACCTCCCCTTCTACGAGCGGCTCGGCTTCACCGTCACCGCCGACGTCGAG
GTGCCCGAAGGACCGCGCACCTGGTGCATGACCCGCAAGCCCGGTGCCTAGACGCGTCTGGAACAATCAA
CCTCTGGATTACAAAATTTGTGAAAGATTGACTGGTATTCTTAACTATGTTGCTCCTTTTACGCTATGTG
GATACGCTGCTTTAATGCCTTTGTATCATGCTATTGCTTCCCGTATGGCTTTCATTTTCTCCTCCTTGTA
TAAATCCTGGTTGCTGTCTCTTTATGAGGAGTTGTGGCCCGTTGTCAGGCAACGTGGCGTGGTGTGCACT
GTGTTTGCTGACGCAACCCCCACTGGTTGGGGCATTGCCACCACCTGTCAGCTCCTTTCCGGGACTTTCG
CTTTCCCCCTCCCTATTGCCACGGCGGAACTCATCGCCGCCTGCCTTGCCCGCTGCTGGACAGGGGCTCG
GCTGTTGGGCACTGACAATTCCGTGGTGTTGTCGGGGAAGCTGACGTCCTTTCCATGGCTGCTCGCCTGT
GTTGCCACCTGGATTCTGCGCGGGACGTCCTTCTGCTACGTCCCTTCGGCCCTCAATCCAGCGGACCTTC
CTTCCCGCGGCCTGCTGCCGGCTCTGCGGCCTCTTCCGCGTCTTCGCCTTCGCCCTCAGACGAGTCGGAT
CTCCCTTTGGGCCGCCTCCCCGCCTGGAATTAATTCTGCAGTCGAGACCTAGAAAAACATGGAGCAATCA
CAAGTAGCAATACAGCAGCTACCAATGCTGATTGTGCCTGGCTAGAAGCACAAGAGGAGGAGGAGGTGGG
TTTTCCAGTCACACCTCAGGTACCTTTAAGACCAATGACTTACAAGGCAGCTGTAGATCTTAGCCACTTT
TTAAAAGAAAAGAGGGGACTGGAAGGGCTAATTCACTCCCAACGAAGACAAGATATCCTTGATCTGTGGA
TCTACCACACACAAGGCTACTTCCCTGATTAGCAGAACTACACACCAGGGCCAGGGGTCAGATATCCACT
GACCTTTGGATGGTGCTACAAGCTAGTACCAGTTGAGCCAGATAAGGTAGAAGAGGCCAATAAAGGAGAG
AACACCAGCTTGTTACACCCTGTGAGCCTGCATGGGATGGATGACCCGGAGAGAGAAGTGTTAGAGTGGA
GGTTTGACAGCCGCCTAGCATTTCATCACGTGGCCCGAGAGCTGCATCCGGAGTACTTCAAGAACTGCTG
ATATCGAGCTTGCTACAAGGGACTTTCCGCTGGGGACTTTCCAGGGAGGCGTGGCCTGGGCGGGACTGGG
GAGTGGCGAGCCCTCAGATCCTGCATATAAGCAGCTGCTTTTTGCCTGTACTGGGTCTCTCTGGTTAGAC
CAGATCTGAGCCTGGGAGCTCTCTGGCTAACTAGGGAACCCACTGCTTAAGCCTCAATAAAGCTTGCCTT
GAGTGCTTCAAGTAGTGTGTGCCCGTCTGTTGTGTGACTCTGGTAACTAGAGATCCCTCAGACCCTTTTA
GTCAGTGTGGAAAATCTCTAGCAGTAGTAGTTCATGTCATCTTATTATTCAGTATTTATAACTTGCAAAG
AAATGAATATCAGAGAGTGAGAGGCCTTGACATTGCTAGCGTTTACCGTCGACCTCTAGCTAGAGCTTGG
CGTAATCATGGTCATAGCTGTTTCCTGTGTGAAATTGTTATCCGCTCACAATTCCACACAACATACGAGC
CGGAAGCATAAAGTGTAAAGCCTGGGGTGCCTAATGAGTGAGCTAACTCACATTAATTGCGTTGCGCTCA
CTGCCCGCTTTCCAGTCGGGAAACCTGTCGTGCCAGCTGCATTAATGAATCGGCCAACGCGCGGGGAGAG
GCGGTTTGCGTATTGGGCGCTCTTCCGCTTCCTCGCTCACTGACTCGCTGCGCTCGGTCGTTCGGCTGCG
GCGAGCGGTATCAGCTCACTCAAAGGCGGTAATACGGTTATCCACAGAATCAGGGGATAACGCAGGAAAG
AACATGTGAGCAAAAGGCCAGCAAAAGGCCAGGAACCGTAAAAAGGCCGCGTTGCTGGCGTTTTTCCATA
GGCTCCGCCCCCCTGACGAGCATCACAAAAATCGACGCTCAAGTCAGAGGTGGCGAAACCCGACAGGACT
ATAAAGATACCAGGCGTTTCCCCCTGGAAGCTCCCTCGTGCGCTCTCCTGTTCCGACCCTGCCGCTTACC
GGATACCTGTCCGCCTTTCTCCCTTCGGGAAGCGTGGCGCTTTCTCATAGCTCACGCTGTAGGTATCTCA
GTTCGGTGTAGGTCGTTCGCTCCAAGCTGGGCTGTGTGCACGAACCCCCCGTTCAGCCCGACCGCTGCGC
CTTATCCGGTAACTATCGTCTTGAGTCCAACCCGGTAAGACACGACTTATCGCCACTGGCAGCAGCCACT
GGTAACAGGATTAGCAGAGCGAGGTATGTAGGCGGTGCTACAGAGTTCTTGAAGTGGTGGCCTAACTACG
GCTACACTAGAAGAACAGTATTTGGTATCTGCGCTCTGCTGAAGCCAGTTACCTTCGGAAAAAGAGTTGG
TAGCTCTTGATCCGGCAAACAAACCACCGCTGGTAGCGGTGGTTTTTTTGTTTGCAAGCAGCAGATTACG
CGCAGAAAAAAAGGATCTCAAGAAGATCCTTTGATCTTTTCTACGGGGTCTGACGCTCAGTGGAACGAAA
ACTCACGTTAAGGGATTTTGGTCATGAGATTATCAAAAAGGATCTTCACCTAGATCCTTTTAAATTAAAA
ATGAAGTTTTAAATCAATCTAAAGTATATATGAGTAAACTTGGTCTGACAGTTACCAATGCTTAATCAGT
GAGGCACCTATCTCAGCGATCTGTCTATTTCGTTCATCCATAGTTGCCTGACTCCCCGTCGTGTAGATAA
CTACGATACGGGAGGGCTTACCATCTGGCCCCAGTGCTGCAATGATACCGCGAGACCCACGCTCACCGGC
TCCAGATTTATCAGCAATAAACCAGCCAGCCGGAAGGGCCGAGCGCAGAAGTGGTCCTGCAACTTTATCC
GCCTCCATCCAGTCTATTAATTGTTGCCGGGAAGCTAGAGTAAGTAGTTCGCCAGTTAATAGTTTGCGCA
ACGTTGTTGCCATTGCTACAGGCATCGTGGTGTCACGCTCGTCGTTTGGTATGGCTTCATTCAGCTCCGG
TTCCCAACGATCAAGGCGAGTTACATGATCCCCCATGTTGTGCAAAAAAGCGGTTAGCTCCTTCGGTCCT
CCGATCGTTGTCAGAAGTAAGTTGGCCGCAGTGTTATCACTCATGGTTATGGCAGCACTGCATAATTCTC
TTACTGTCATGCCATCCGTAAGATGCTTTTCTGTGACTGGTGAGTACTCAACCAAGTCATTCTGAGAATA
GTGTATGCGGCGACCGAGTTGCTCTTGCCCGGCGTCAATACGGGATAATACCGCGCCACATAGCAGAACT
TTAAAAGTGCTCATCATTGGAAAACGTTCTTCGGGGCGAAAACTCTCAAGGATCTTACCGCTGTTGAGAT
CCAGTTCGATGTAACCCACTCGTGCACCCAACTGATCTTCAGCATCTTTTACTTTCACCAGCGTTTCTGG
GTGAGCAAAAACAGGAAGGCAAAATGCCGCAAAAAAGGGAATAAGGGCGACACGGAAATGTTGAATACTC
ATACTCTTCCTTTTTCAATATTATTGAAGCATTTATCAGGGTTATTGTCTCATGAGCGGATACATATTTG
AATGTATTTAGAAAAATAAACAAATAGGGGTTCCGCGCACATTTCCCCGAAAAGTGCCACCTGACGTCGA
CGGATCGGGAGATCAACTTGTTTATTGCAGCTTATAATGGTTACAAATAAAGCAATAGCATCACAAATTT
CACAAATAAAGCATTTTTTTCACTGCATTCTAGTTGTGGTTTGTCCAAACTCATCAATGTATCTTATCAT
GTCTGGATCAACTGGATAACTCAAGCTAACCAAAATCATCCCAAACTTCCCACCCCATACCCTATTACCA
CTGCCAATTACCTGTGGTTTCATTTACTCTAAACCTGTGATTCCTCTGAATTATTTTCATTTTAAAGAAA
TTGTATTTGTTAAATATGTACTACAAACTTAGTAGT
