>Addgene plasmid #141388 | pLVX-EF1alpha-SARS-CoV-2-orf7a-2xStrep-IRES-Puro | addgene partial sequence | sequence record 287303 | EF1a-F 5'-TCAAGCCTCAGACAGTGGTTC-3'
ATTTCCGGTGAATTCGCCGCCACCATGAAGATCATTTTGTTTCTGGCCCTCATAACCCTGGCTACATGCG
AACTGTATCATTACCAGGAATGTGTCCGGGGGACAACCGTACTGCTGAAAGAGCCCTGTAGCAGCGGCAC
TTATGAAGGTAATTCCCCCTTCCACCCTCTTGCAGACAACAAGTTCGCCTTGACGTGTTTTAGTACCCAG
TTCGCTTTTGCATGCCCCGATGGTGTTAAACACGTGTACCAGCTCAGGGCTCGATCTGTGTCCCCCAAAC
TGTTCATACGACAAGAGGAGGTGCAAGAGTTGTATAGCCCAATTTTCCTTATTGTAGCCGCCATAGTCTT
TATCACATTGTGCTTTACACTGAAAAGAAAGACTGAGCTCGAAGGCGGCGGGGGATGGAGCCATCCACAA
TTCGAGAAAGGCGGTGGTTCAGGAGGAGGTAGCGGGGGTGGATCATGGTCACATCCGCAGTTTGAAAAGT
AAGGATCCCGCCCCTCTCCCTCCCCCCCCCCTAACGTTACTGGCCGAAGCCGCTTGGAATAAGGCCGGTG
TGCGTTTGTCTATATGTTATTTTCCACCATATTGCCGTCTTTTGGCAATGTGAGGGCCCGGAAACCTGGC
CCTGTCTTCTTGACGAGCATTCCTAGGGGTCTTTCCCCTCTCGCCAAAGGAATGCAAGGTCTGTTGAATG
TCGTGAAGGAAGCAGTTCCTCTGGAAGCTTCTTGAAGACAAACAACGTCTGTAGCGACCCTTTGC
